>Addgene plasmid #189983 | pDB2-hCRY2-mClover3-CD4-bla | addgene full sequence | sequence record 479862 | Addgene NGS Result
TCGCGCGTTTCGGTGATGACGGTGAAAACCTCTGACACATGCAGCTCCCGGAGACGGTCACAGCTTGTCT
GTAAGCGGATGCCGGGAGCAGACAAGCCCGTCAGGGCGCGTCAGCGGGTGTTGGCGGGTGTCGGGGCTGG
CTTAACTATGCGGCATCAGAGCAGATTGTACTGAGAGTGCACCATATGGGCCGGCCCTTAAGGTTTAAAC
AGGAACCGAAGGGAGGTCAGTGTAGCGGCATGTCCCAGTGAGGAGCTGGAATGAGATGAGGACAAGATAC
AGCATGAGCAGCATGTGGCAGGCCTGATGTCCGAGACGAGGACTAGGATTCAGCCTTCAGTGCACTGAAG
GATGGTCAGTAGGGCAGGGCATGATTGGACTTAGGTCTGAAAAAGCTCCCTGGCCTGCTGGGTGGAGATT
GGACAGTGTAGGCCGGAGCGGGCACAGGGAGGCCAGAGAGGAGGCAGCACAGACAGGGTGGTGGCCGCAA
GGAGAAAGACTGGACAGATTCGCTGCATTCGGAGCCTCTTCCCTTCTTGGGGATGAAGATGAGTAACATG
AGATGGGAAGAACACGGGTTTTTCTAGTTGGCCCAGCTAGGCTGCCTCCATGGGCAGCATGACTCCTCCA
CAGGGGCCCTGCTCTTTGCTGCTTGGGGAGGCTGATTCAGGGTTGCAGAGGGAATGCCTCACCTTCAAAG
CAGGACAGCAGGCAGGCCAAATCAGTCTCTGGCCACAGCCCATGCCATTTGGGGCCCAAAAGCTGGTCCT
GCTACCAGCAGGCCTGCTTGGTCATGTCCTCCTTGGACATTTCCAGGCAAAGTCACTGCTGAAAGCAAGG
CCGAGGGGCAGGTCTGAGGAGCAGCATGCTGGCATTCCATTGATAAGTGTGCTCCCTGTCCCCTAAAGAG
CTGCTGCTGCATAGTGTGGGATCATTTTGGCTGCATGCACAGTCTGTGTGACCCTTTGACACGCTTCCCT
ACAGGCCCAAGACCACTACCCAGTGGCCCAGCATCCCCCAAACGCAAGCTGGAAGCAGCCGAGGAACCAC
CTGGTGAAGAACTCAGCAAACGGGCCCGGGTGGCAGAGTTGCCAACCCCAGAGCTGCCGAGCAAGGATGC
CACCGGTGGCGGTGGTAGCGGCGGTGGTGGCTCTGGTGGCGGTGGTTCAACGCGTGGTGGCAGCGTGAGC
AAGGGCGAGGAGCTGTTCACCGGGGTGGTGCCCATCCTGGTCGAGCTGGACGGCGACGTAAACGGCCACA
AGTTCAGCGTCCGCGGCGAGGGCGAGGGCGATGCCACCAACGGCAAGCTGACCCTGAAGTTCATCTGCAC
CACCGGCAAGCTGCCCGTGCCCTGGCCCACCCTCGTGACCACCTTCGGCTACGGCGTGGCCTGCTTCAGC
CGCTACCCCGACCACATGAAGCAGCACGACTTCTTCAAGTCCGCCATGCCCGAAGGCTACGTCCAGGAGC
GCACCATCTCTTTCAAGGACGACGGTACCTACAAGACCCGCGCCGAGGTGAAGTTCGAGGGCGACACCCT
GGTGAACCGCATCGAGCTGAAGGGCATCGACTTCAAGGAGGACGGCAACATCCTGGGGCACAAGCTGGAG
TACAACTTCAACAGCCACTACGTCTATATCACGGCCGACAAGCAGAAGAACTGCATCAAGGCTAACTTCA
AGATCCGCCACAACGTTGAGGACGGCAGCGTGCAGCTCGCCGACCACTACCAGCAGAACACCCCCATCGG
CGACGGCCCCGTGCTGCTGCCCGACAACCACTACCTGAGCCATCAGTCCAAGCTGAGCAAAGACCCCAAC
GAGAAGCGCGATCACATGGTCCTGCTGGAGTTCGTGACCGCCGCCGGGATTACACATGGCATGGACGAGC
TGTACAAGACTAGTGACTACAAAGACCATGACGGTGATTATAAAGATCATGACATCGATTACAAGGATGA
CGATGACAAGTTAGATCTAATAACTTCGTATAGCATACATTATACGAAGTTATTTTGAATAAAATATCTT
TATTTTCATTACATCTGTGTGTTGGTTTTTTGTGTTGAGCTGATTTAACAAAAATTTAACGCTGTGGAAT
GTGTGTCAGTTAGGGTGTGGAAAGTCCCCAGGCTCCCCAGGCAGGCAGAAGTATGCAAAGCATGCATCTC
AATTAGTCAGCAACCAGGTGTGGAAAGTCCCCAGGCTCCCCAGCAGGCAGAAGTATGCAAAGCATGCATC
TCAATTAGTCAGCAACCATAGTCCCGCCCCTAACTCCGCCCATCCCGCCCCTAACTCCGCCCAGTTCCGC
CCATTCTCCGCCCCATGGCTGACTAATTTTTTTTATTTATGCAGAGGCCGAGGCCGCCTCTGCCTCTGAG
CTATTCCAGAAGTAGTGAGGAGGCTTTTTTGGAGGCCTAGGCTTTTGCAAAAAGCTATTGTATATCCATT
TTCGGATCTGATCAGCACTGAGCAGGTACCGCCACCATGGTGAGCAAGGGCGAGGAGCTGTTCACCGGGG
TGGTGCCCATCCTGGTCGAGCTGGACGGCGACGTAAACGGCCACAAGTTCAGCGTGTCCGGCGAGGGCGA
GGGCGATGCCACCTACGGCAAGCTGACCCTGAAGTTCATCTGCACCACCGGCAAGCTGCCCGTGCCCTGG
CCCACCCTCGTGACCACCCTGACCTGGGGCGTGCAGTGCTTCGCCCGCTACCCCGACCACATGAAGCAGC
ACGACTTCTTCAAGTCCGCCATGCCCGAAGGCTACGTCCAGGAGCGCACCATCTTCTTCAAGGACGACGG
CAACTACAAGACCCGCGCCGAGGTGAAGTTCGAGGGCGACACCCTGGTGAACCGCATCGAGCTGAAGGGC
ATCGACTTCAAGGAGGACGGCAACATCCTGGGGCACAAGCTGGAGTACAACGCCATCAGCGACAACGTCT
ATATCACCGCCGACAAGCAGAAGAACGGCATCAAGGCCAACTTCAAGATCCGCCACAACATCGAGGACGG
CAGCGTGCAGCTCGCCGACCACTACCAGCAGAACACCCCCATCGGCGACGGCCCCGTGCTGCTGCCCGAC
AACCACTACCTGAGCACCCAGTCCAAGCTGAGCAAAGACCCCAACGAGAAGCGCGATCACATGGTCCTGC
TGGAGTTCGTGACCGCCGCCGGGATCACTCTCGGCATGGACGAGCTGTACAAGGAATTCGGAAGCGGAGC
TACTAACTTCAGCCTGCTGAAGCAGGCTGGAGACGTGGAGGAGAACCCTGGACCTCACGTGGCCAAGCCT
TTGTCTCAAGAAGAATCCACCCTCATTGAAAGAGCAACGGCTACAATCAACAGCATCCCCATCTCTGAAG
ACTACAGCGTCGCCAGCGCAGCTCTCTCTAGCGACGGCCGCATCTTCACTGGTGTCAATGTATATCATTT
TACTGGGGGACCTTGTGCAGAACTCGTGGTGCTGGGCACTGCTGCTGCTGCGGCAGCTGGCAACCTGACT
TGTATCGTCGCGATCGGAAATGAGAACAGGGGCATCTTGAGCCCCTGCGGACGGTGCCGACAGGTGCTTC
TCGATCTGCATCCTGGGATCAAAGCCATAGTGAAGGACAGTGATGGACAGCCGACGGCAGTTGGGATTCG
TGAATTGCTGCCCTCTGGTTATGTGTGGGAGGGCTAACTCGAGACCCCAACTTGTTTATTGCAGCTTATA
ATGGTTACAAATAAAGCAATAGCATCACAAATTTCACAAATAAAGCATTTTTTTCACTGCATTCTAGTTG
TGGTTTGTCCAAACTCATCAATGTATCTTATCATGTCTGTATAGAAGTTCCTATTCCGAAGTTCCTATTC
TTCAAATAGTATAGGAACTTCATAACTTCGTATAGCATACATTATACGAAGTTATTTGATTAATTAAGCG
ATCGCGGATGCCTGAGAGTGAGTGACAGCAGCCTAGATTCAACCTCACGAACGAAGTTGGGAGTGGGGGG
GCCTACTGCCCTGCCAGCTGCAGGTTGACACATAGCACACTAGATGAAAATCTGGTGGGACCACCCAATG
CTCAGCCACTAAAGCTTTACCATTTTACAGTGGCAGCCGGGTTCCATCCTGGCTTAGGGAATGAGTACTT
TCTGGTTGATATCTGTGTGACCTTTACCATTGGGCCGGCTATGGTGGCTCATGTATGTAATCCCAGCACT
TTGGGAGGCCAAGGTGGGAGGATCGCTTGAGGCCAGGAGTACAAGACCAACCTGGCCAAACCAACATAGT
GAGACTCCATCTCTAAAAACATAATAATAATAATAATAATAATCTGGTGGGACTGCATGACTTTTAGGAT
TTCAGCTCAAAAATCCCACCATTCTGACTTTTATCAGAGATTTAAAAGTCAAGCCCTTTTGTATTTTTTT
GCCAGCTAAGGGAAAAAGGGAGGCATGGGGGCTGAGGGGTGGCGCTTTCTACCTATTAAAATGAGTCACA
CTCAAGAGAAAGAAAGCTGAGACCTGCGTGTGAAGCAGCGGGGAAAAGGCGCATTGCAGGGTCTGAGGCT
GCTCCAGGCCCCCTGCTTTCCGACAGGCTGTGTTCTATAGGCCAGCCAGTGGAGGGCAGCACTGACCTTG
AGAAGCCTGGACAGAGGGCTGTGCTGTGTCTTACTTGGCCCAGCCCTGCCTGAGGACCAGTAGACCCAGT
CTGTCATCATCTTTGCCTTTTGCGGCCTCTCCTCCCTTCTCACCCATCCTGTGGCCTCAGCTCTGCACCT
CCCTGGCAGCGCTCATCTTGGAAGCCTCCTGAATGTCATCAAAACACTGGCTTCTCCTTTCCCAAGGGAG
GAAGGGCCTTTTATGCCACTCTTGGGGAAATGTAAATTCCTGTCCCCTCTGAGTCATCATCTCAAGCTGT
TCCTTATGCACCATGTCTTCGTCACCTGCAGGTCAATTCCCTGGCATTATGCCCAGTACATGACCTTATG
GGACTTTCCTACTTGGCAGTACATCTACGTATTAGTCATCGCTATTACCATGGTGATGCGGTTTTGGCAG
TACATCAATGGGCGTGGATAGCGGTTTGACTCACGGGGATTTCCAAGTCTCCACCCCATTGACGTCAATG
GGAGTTTGTTTTGGCACCAAAATCAACGGGACTTTCCAAAATGTCGTAACAACTCCGCCCCATTGACGCA
AATGGGCGGTAGGCGTGTACGGTGGGAGGTCTATATAAGCAGAGCTCGTTTAGTGAACCGTCAGATCGCC
TGGAGACGCCATCCACGCTGTTTTGACCTCCATAGAAGACACCGGGACCGATCCAGCCTGGGGATCCACC
ATGAACCGGGGAGTCCCTTTTAGGCACTTGCTTCTGGTGCTGCAACTGGCGCTCCTCCCAGCAGCCACTC
AGGGA
[543 nt withheld, positions 5396-5938]
GCCTCCAGCATAGTCTATAAGAAAGAGGGGGAACAGGTGGAGTTCTCCTTCCCACTCGCCTTTACAGTTG
AAAAGCTGACGGGCAGTGGCGAGCTGTGGTGGCAGGCGGAGAGGGCTTCCTCCTCCAAGTCTTGGATCAC
CTTTGACCTGAAGAACAAGGAAGTGTCTGTAAAACGGGTTACCCAGGACCCTAAGCTCCAGATGGGCAAG
AAGCTCCCGCTCCACCTCACCCTGCCCCAGGCCTTGCCTCAGTATGCTGGCTCTGGAAACCTCACCCTGG
CCCTTGAAGCGAAAACAGGAAAGTTGCATCAGGAAGTGAACCTGGTGGTGATGAGAGCCACTCAGCTCCA
GAAAAATTTGACCTGTGAGGTGTGGGGACCCACCTCCCCTAAGCTGATGCTGAGCTTGAAACTGGAGAAC
AAGGAGGCAAAGGTCTCGAAGCGGGAGAAGGCGGTGTGGGTGCTGAACCCTGAGGCGGGGATGTGGCAGT
GTCTGCTGAGTGACTCGGGACAGGTCCTGCTGGAATCCAACATCAAGGTTCTGCCCACATGGTCGACCCC
GGTGCAGCCAATGGCCCTGATTGTGCTGGGGGGCGTCGCCGGCCTCCTGCTTTTCATTGGGCTAGGCATC
TTCTTCTGTGTCAGGTGCCGGCACTGAAGGCGACCTGCGGATCCCACGTCACTATTGTATACTCTATATT
ATACTCTATGTTATACTCTGTAATCCTACTCAATAAACGTGTCACGCCTGTGAAACCGTACTAAGTCTCC
CGTGTCTTCTTATCACCATCAGGTGACATCCTCGCCCAGGCTGTCAATCATGCCGGTATCGATTCCAGTA
GCACCGGCCCCACGCTGACAACCCACTCTTGCAGCGTTAGCAGCGCCCCTCTTAACAAGCCGACCCCCAC
CAGCGTCGCGGTTACTAACACTCCTCTCCCCGACCTGCAGCCCAAGCTTGGCGTAATCATGGTCATAGCT
GTTTCCTGTGTGAAATTGTTATCCGCTCACAATTCCACACAACATACGAGCCGGAAGCATAAAGTGTAAA
GCCTGGGGTGCCTAATGAGTGAGCTAACTCACATTAATTGCGTTGCGCTCACTGCCCGCTTTCCAGTCGG
GAAACCTGTCGTGCCAGCTGCATTAATGAATCGGCCAACGCGCGGGGAGAGGCGGTTTGCGTATTGGGCG
CTCTTCCGCTTCCTCGCTCACTGACTCGCTGCGCTCGGTCGTTCGGCTGCGGCGAGCGGTATCAGCTCAC
TCAAAGGCGGTAATACGGTTATCCACAGAATCAGGGGATAACGCAGGAAAGAACATGTGAGCAAAAGGCC
AGCAAAAGGCCAGGAACCGTAAAAAGGCCGCGTTGCTGGCGTTTTTCCATAGGCTCCGCCCCCCTGACGA
GCATCACAAAAATCGACGCTCAAGTCAGAGGTGGCGAAACCCGACAGGACTATAAAGATACCAGGCGTTT
CCCCCTGGAAGCTCCCTCGTGCGCTCTCCTGTTCCGACCCTGCCGCTTACCGGATACCTGTCCGCCTTTC
TCCCTTCGGGAAGCGTGGCGCTTTCTCATAGCTCACGCTGTAGGTATCTCAGTTCGGTGTAGGTCGTTCG
CTCCAAGCTGGGCTGTGTGCACGAACCCCCCGTTCAGCCCGACCGCTGCGCCTTATCCGGTAACTATCGT
CTTGAGTCCAACCCGGTAAGACACGACTTATCGCCACTGGCAGCAGCCACTGGTAACAGGATTAGCAGAG
CGAGGTATGTAGGCGGTGCTACAGAGTTCTTGAAGTGGTGGCCTAACTACGGCTACACTAGAAGAACAGT
ATTTGGTATCTGCGCTCTGCTGAAGCCAGTTACCTTCGGAAAAAGAGTTGGTAGCTCTTGATCCGGCAAA
CAAACCACCGCTGGTAGCGGTGGTTTTTTTGTTTGCAAGCAGCAGATTACGCGCAGAAAAAAAGGATCTC
AAGAAGATCCTTTGATCTTTTCTACGGGGTCTGACGCTCAGTGGAACGAAAACTCACGTTAAGGGATTTT
GGTCATGAGATTATCAAAAAGGATCTTCACCTAGATCCTTTTAAATTAAAAATGAAGTTTTAAATCAATC
TAAAGTATATATGAGTAAACTTGGTCTGACAGTTACCAATGCTTAATCAGTGAGGCACCTATCTCAGCGA
TCTGTCTATTTCGTTCATCCATAGTTGCCTGACTCCCCGTCGTGTAGATAACTACGATACGGGAGGGCTT
ACCATCTGGCCCCAGTGCTGCAATGATACCGCGAGACCCACGCTCACCGGCTCCAGATTTATCAGCAATA
AACCAGCCAGCCGGAAGGGCCGAGCGCAGAAGTGGTCCTGCAACTTTATCCGCCTCCATCCAGTCTATTA
ATTGTTGCCGGGAAGCTAGAGTAAGTAGTTCGCCAGTTAATAGTTTGCGCAACGTTGTTGCCATTGCTAC
AGGCATCGTGGTGTCACGCTCGTCGTTTGGTATGGCTTCATTCAGCTCCGGTTCCCAACGATCAAGGCGA
GTTACATGATCCCCCATGTTGTGCAAAAAAGCGGTTAGCTCCTTCGGTCCTCCGATCGTTGTCAGAAGTA
AGTTGGCCGCAGTGTTATCACTCATGGTTATGGCAGCACTGCATAATTCTCTTACTGTCATGCCATCCGT
AAGATGCTTTTCTGTGACTGGTGAGTACTCAACCAAGTCATTCTGAGAATAGTGTATGCGGCGACCGAGT
TGCTCTTGCCCGGCGTCAATACGGGATAATACCGCGCCACATAGCAGAACTTTAAAAGTGCTCATCATTG
GAAAACGTTCTTCGGGGCGAAAACTCTCAAGGATCTTACCGCTGTTGAGATCCAGTTCGATGTAACCCAC
TCGTGCACCCAACTGATCTTCAGCATCTTTTACTTTCACCAGCGTTTCTGGGTGAGCAAAAACAGGAAGG
CAAAATGCCGCAAAAAAGGGAATAAGGGCGACACGGAAATGTTGAATACTCATACTCTTCCTTTTTCAAT
ATTATTGAAGCATTTATCAGGGTTATTGTCTCATGAGCGGATACATATTTGAATGTATTTAGAAAAATAA
ACAAATAGGGGTTCCGCGCACATTTCCCCGAAAAGTGCCACCTGACGTCTAAGAAACCATTATTATCATG
ACATTAACCTATAAAAATAGGCGTATCACGAGGCCCTTTCGTC
Features (pLannotate 1.2.2; 26 found; start..end, strand, type, name):
    137..188     +  misc_feature   bom (fragment): basis of mobility region from pBR322
    984..1103    +  CDS            CRY2 (fragment): CRY2_HUMAN - Also known as KIAA0658. Experimental evidence at protein level: Swiss-Prot protein existence level 1. Transcriptional repressor which forms a core component of the circadian clock. The circadian clock, an internal time-keeping system, regulates various physiological processes through the generation of approximately 24 hour circadian rhythms in gene expression, which are translated into rhythms in metabolism and behavior. It is derived from the Latin roots 'circa' (about) and 'diem' (day) and acts as an important regulator of a wide array of physiological functions including metabo
   1143..1165    +  CDS            FAPα2 (fragment): fluorogen-activating protein composed of a dimer of the L5-MG single-chain antibody fragment (Szent-Gyorgyi et al., 2008) binds malachite green derivatives to produce red fluorescence
   1185..1898    +  CDS            mClover3: mClover3 is a basic (constitutively fluorescent) green/yellow fluorescent protein published in 2016, derived from Aequorea victoria. It is reported to be a rapidly-maturing monomer with high acid sensitivity.
   1905..1970    +  CDS            3xFLAG: three tandem FLAG® epitope tags, followed by an enterokinase cleavage site
   1980..2013    +  protein_bind   loxP: Cre-mediated recombination occurs in the 8-bp core sequence (GCATACAT). Cre recombinase
   2018..2065    +  polyA_signal   poly(A) signal: synthetic polyadenylation signal
   2066..2092    +  rep_origin     f1 ori (fragment): f1 bacteriophage origin of replication; arrow indicates direction of (+) strand synthesis
   2101..2431    +  promoter       SV40 promoter: SV40 enhancer and early promoter
   2487..3203    +  CDS            mCerulean: mCerulean is a basic (constitutively fluorescent) cyan fluorescent protein published in 2005, derived from Aequorea victoria. It is reported to be a very rapidly-maturing monomer.
   3280..3677    +  CDS            BSD (fragment): blasticidin S deaminase; Aspergillus terreus BSD; confers resistance to blasticidin
   3689..3810    +  polyA_signal   SV40 poly(A) signal: SV40 polyadenylation signal
   3872..3905    +  protein_bind   loxP: Cre-mediated recombination occurs in the 8-bp core sequence (GCATACAT). Cre recombinase
   4126..4263    -  CDS            C14orf178 (fragment): CN178_HUMAN - Experimental evidence at transcript level: Swiss-Prot protein existence level 2. From Homo sapiens (Human).
   4940..5022    +  enhancer       CMV enhancer (fragment): human cytomegalovirus immediate early enhancer; contains an 18-bp deletion relative to the standard CMV enhancer
   5023..5226    +  promoter       CMV promoter: human cytomegalovirus (CMV) immediate early promoter
   5321..6592    +  CDS            CD4 (truncated) (sequence partly withheld): truncated human CD4 cell surface glycoprotein lacking the cytoplasmic tail
   6718..6879    +  CDS            UL122 (fragment): VIE2_HCMVT - Experimental evidence at protein level: Swiss-Prot protein existence level 1. Stimulates viral early and late gene expression and thus play a crucial role in the regulation of productive infection. In addition, activates quiescent cells to reenter the cell cycle and upregulates several E2F-responsive genes, which are responsible for pushing the cell into S phase. In S-phase, inhibits cellular DNA synthesis and blocks further cell cycle progression. From Human cytomegalovirus (strain Towne) (HHV-5) (Human herpesvirus 5).
   6934..6950    -  protein_bind   lac operator: The lac repressor binds to the lac operator to inhibit transcription in E. coli. This inhibition can be relieved by adding lactose or isopropyl-β-D-thiogalactopyranoside (IPTG). lac repressor encoded by lacI
   6958..6988    -  promoter       lac promoter: promoter for the E. coli lac operon
   7003..7024    -  protein_bind   CAP binding site: CAP binding activates transcription in the presence of cAMP. E. coli catabolite activator protein
   7037..7129    -  CDS            lacI (fragment): lac repressor; lacI; The lac repressor binds to the lac operator to inhibit transcription in E. coli. This inhibition can be relieved by adding lactose or isopropyl-β-D-thiogalactopyranoside (IPTG).
   7312..7900    -  rep_origin     ori: high-copy-number ColE1/pMB1/pBR322/pUC origin of replication
   8071..8931    -  CDS            AmpR: β-lactamase; bla; confers resistance to ampicillin, carbenicillin, and related antibiotics
   8932..9036    -  promoter       AmpR promoter: bla
   9131..35      +  CDS            rop (fragment) (across the origin): Rop protein, which maintains plasmids at low copy number; rop
