[The description below was written by a language model from this plasmid's Addgene catalogue record and pLannotate feature annotations shown in this document.]
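Description:
pDB2-hCRY2-mClover3-CD4-bla is a homology-directed repair donor plasmid for CRISPR/Cas9 knock-in at the human CRY2 locus. It is built on pDB2, a pUC57 derivative of about 9.1 kb. It is propagated in E. coli through a high-copy ColE1/pUC origin with ampicillin selection (AmpR). The plasmid carries no nuclease or guide of its own and is meant to be co-delivered with a companion Cas9/sgRNA plasmid.

The payload sits between two arms homologous to the genomic region around the CRY2 stop codon. The annotated fragment of the CRY2 coding sequence marks the end of the upstream arm. The arms carry silent mutations so that Cas9/sgRNA does not cut the donor. Following the CRY2 C-terminal codons and a short intervening segment that is probably a linker (the software matches it to an unrelated protein fragment), mClover3 is fused in frame and followed by a 3xFLAG tag. Correct integration therefore yields an endogenously expressed CRY2-mClover3-3xFLAG fusion protein.

Downstream lies a loxP-flanked positive selection cassette. It begins with a synthetic poly(A) signal, and an SV40 promoter then drives mCerulean-P2A-blasticidin deaminase, terminated by an SV40 poly(A) signal. This cassette allows blasticidin selection or cyan fluorescence screening of integrants, and Cre can later excise it.

Outside the homology arms, a CMV enhancer/promoter expresses a truncated human CD4 that lacks the cytoplasmic tail. This is the negative selection marker: cells with random whole-plasmid integration display surface CD4 and can be depleted.

The construct is used to generate fluorescent knock-in reporter cells for following CRY2 protein, a core circadian clock repressor, at the single-cell level.
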