Addgene plasmid #189983: pDB2-hCRY2-mClover3-CD4-bla
Purpose: Donor Vector to integrate mClover3 C-terminal into the human CRY2 Locus to express it as a fusion protein
Depositing lab: Achim Kramer. Depositing organization: Charite Universitaetsmedizin Berlin. Publication: Circadian period is compensated for repressor protein turnover rates in single cells. Gabriel CH, Del Olmo M, Rizki Widini A, Roshanbin R, Woyde J, Hamza E, Gutu NN, Zehtabian A, Ewers H, Granada A, Herzel H, Kramer A. Proc Natl Acad Sci U S A. 2024 Aug 20;121(34):e2404738121. doi: 10.1073/pnas.2404738121. Epub 2024 Aug 14. PubMed 39141353.
Backbone
  Vector backbone: pDB2, derived from pUC57
  Backbone size w/o insert (bp): 8417
  Total vector size (bp): 9131
  Modifications to backbone: regions homologous to the hCRY2 genomic region (surrounding STOP codon) flank insert + floxed positive selection cassette (mCerulean-P2A-blaR). Silent mutations to the hCRY2 genomic sequence were inserted to avoid donor vector targeting by Cas9/sgRNA. Negative Selection cassette expresses hCD4. Should be used together with Cas9/sgRNA plasmid #189989 or #189990
  Vector type: CRISPR
  Selectable markers: Blasticidin
Growth in bacteria
  Bacterial resistance: Ampicillin, 100 μg/mL
  Growth temperature: 37°C
  Growth strain: DH5alpha
  Copy number: High Copy
Gene/Insert
  Gene/Insert name: mClover3
  Species: Synthetic
  Insert size (bp): 714
  Tag / fusion protein: 3xFlag (C terminal on insert)
  Cloning method: Restriction Enzyme; 5′ cloning site MluI (not destroyed); 3′ cloning site SpeI (not destroyed)
  Sequencing primers: 5′ --; 3′ --
Resource information
  A portion of this plasmid was derived from a plasmid made by: hCD4 was cloned from Addgene #35712, mClover3 was cloned from #74252
Terms and licenses: Academic/Nonprofit Terms; Industry Terms: Not Available to Industry
Depositor comments: Please visit https://www.biorxiv.org/content/10.1101/2024.02.06.579141v1 for bioRxiv preprint.
How to cite: pDB2-hCRY2-mClover3-CD4-bla was a gift from Achim Kramer (Addgene plasmid # 189983 ; http://n2t.net/addgene:189983 ; RRID:Addgene_189983)
